Addgene plasmid #47754: pMLM3705
Purpose: Expresses mammalian cell codon-optimized dCas9-VP64
Depositing lab: Keith Joung. Depositing organization: Massachusetts General Hospital. Publication: CRISPR RNA-guided activation of endogenous human genes. Maeder ML, Linder SJ, Cascio VM, Fu Y, Ho QH, Joung JK. Nat Methods. 2013 Jul 25. doi: 10.1038/nmeth.2598. PubMed 23892898.
Backbone
  Vector backbone: pJDS246
  Backbone manufacturer: Joung lab (Addgene plasmid # 43861)
  Modifications to backbone: codon-optimized Cas9 modified by site-directed mutagenesis to dCas9; added VP64 activation domain
  Vector type: Mammalian Expression, CRISPR
Growth in bacteria
  Bacterial resistance: Ampicillin, 100 μg/mL
  Growth temperature: 37°C
  Growth strain: XL1 Blue
  Copy number: Unknown
Gene/Insert
  Gene/Insert name: codon optimized dCas9-VP64 (alt names: inactive Cas9 nuclease; VP64 activation domain)
  Species: Synthetic; Streptococcus pyogenes
  Mutation: D10A and H840A mutations in Cas9 (catalytically inactive)
  Promoter: CMV
  Tag / fusion protein: NLS (C terminal on insert); 3x FLAG (C terminal on insert); VP64 (C terminal on insert)
  Cloning method: Unknown
  Sequencing primers: 5′ CMV-F; 3′ BGH-rev
Terms and licenses: Academic/Nonprofit Terms; Industry Terms: Not Available to Industry
Depositor comments: Plasmid Features: Cas9 = 409-4512 NLS = 4519-4539 3X FLAG = 4546-4611 VP64 = 4633-4794
How to cite: pMLM3705 was a gift from Keith Joung (Addgene plasmid # 47754 ; http://n2t.net/addgene:47754 ; RRID:Addgene_47754)
