[The description below was written by a language model from this plasmid's Addgene catalogue record and pLannotate feature annotations shown in this document.]
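Description:
pMLM3705 is a 7,785 bp mammalian expression plasmid for CRISPR-based transcriptional activation, derived from the pJDS246 Cas9 expression backbone. It is propagated in E. coli through a high-copy ColE1/pUC-type origin and selected with ampicillin via the β-lactamase gene. No mammalian selection marker is annotated; only a short SV40 promoter fragment and remnants of lac regulatory sequence lie in the backbone, so the plasmid appears suited to transient transfection.

The payload is a single open reading frame driven by the CMV immediate early enhancer and promoter and terminated by the bovine growth hormone polyadenylation signal. A T7 promoter sits just upstream of the coding sequence and could permit in vitro transcription. The reading frame encodes a mammalian codon-optimized Streptococcus pyogenes Cas9 carrying the D10A and H840A substitutions, which inactivate the RuvC and HNH nuclease domains and leave a catalytically dead protein (dCas9) that still binds DNA under guide RNA direction. At its C terminus the protein is fused in order to a nuclear localization signal, a 3xFLAG epitope for detection, and VP64, a tetramer of the minimal herpes simplex VP16 activation domain. The automated annotation labels the Cas9 segment as the "VQR" PAM variant, but the catalogue entry records only the two inactivating mutations, so this label is probably a nearest-match artifact rather than evidence of altered PAM specificity.

The plasmid carries no guide RNA cassette, so guide RNAs must be supplied separately. With guides targeting promoter regions, dCas9-VP64 is recruited to activate transcription of endogenous human genes without cutting DNA.
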