Features (pLannotate 1.2.2; 17 found; start..end, strand, type, name):
    132..335     +  promoter       CMV promoter: human cytomegalovirus (CMV) immediate early promoter
    377..395     +  promoter       T7 promoter: promoter for bacteriophage T7 RNA polymerase
    409..4512    +  CDS            Cas9 VQR: Streptococcus pyogenes Cas9 endonuclease with the D1135V/R1335Q/T1337R mutations has an altered recognition specificity for the protospacer adjacent motif (PAM) (Kleinstiver et al., 2015)
   4546..4611    +  CDS            3xFLAG: three tandem FLAG® epitope tags, followed by an enterokinase cleavage site
   4642..4791    +  CDS            VP64: tetrameric repeat of the minimal activation domain of herpes simplex virus VP16 (Beerli et al., 1998)
   4846..5070    +  polyA_signal   bGH poly(A) signal: bovine growth hormone polyadenylation signal
   5074..5095    +  promoter       SV40 promoter (fragment): SV40 enhancer and early promoter
   5100..5116    +  misc_feature   MCS (fragment): pBluescript multiple cloning site
   5165..5181    -  protein_bind   lac operator: The lac repressor binds to the lac operator to inhibit transcription in E. coli. This inhibition can be relieved by adding lactose or isopropyl-β-D-thiogalactopyranoside (IPTG). lac repressor encoded by lacI
   5189..5219    -  promoter       lac promoter: promoter for the E. coli lac operon
   5234..5255    -  protein_bind   CAP binding site: CAP binding activates transcription in the presence of cAMP. E. coli catabolite activator protein
   5268..5360    -  CDS            lacI (fragment): lac repressor; lacI; The lac repressor binds to the lac operator to inhibit transcription in E. coli. This inhibition can be relieved by adding lactose or isopropyl-β-D-thiogalactopyranoside (IPTG).
   5543..6131    -  rep_origin     ori: high-copy-number ColE1/pMB1/pBR322/pUC origin of replication
   6302..7162    -  CDS            AmpR: β-lactamase; bla; confers resistance to ampicillin, carbenicillin, and related antibiotics
   7163..7267    -  promoter       AmpR promoter: bla
   7338..7382    -  misc_feature   bom (fragment): basis of mobility region from pBR322
   7537..131     +  enhancer       CMV enhancer (across the origin): human cytomegalovirus immediate early enhancer
>Addgene plasmid #47754 | pMLM3705 | depositor full sequence | sequence record 68222 | pMLM3705 sequence 7785 bps
ATATGCCAAGTACGCCCCCTATTGACGTCAATGACGGTAAATGGCCCGCCTGGCATTATGCCCAGTACAT
GACCTTATGGGACTTTCCTACTTGGCAGTACATCTACGTATTAGTCATCGCTATTACCATGGTGATGCGG
TTTTGGCAGTACATCAATGGGCGTGGATAGCGGTTTGACTCACGGGGATTTCCAAGTCTCCACCCCATTG
ACGTCAATGGGAGTTTGTTTTGGCACCAAAATCAACGGGACTTTCCAAAATGTCGTAACAACTCCGCCCC
ATTGACGCAAATGGGCGGTAGGCGTGTACGGTGGGAGGTCTATATAAGCAGAGCTGGTTTAGTGAACCGT
CAGATCCGCTAGAGATCCGCGGCCGCTAATACGACTCACTATAGGGAGAGCCGCCACCATGGATAAAAAG
TATTCTATTGGTTTAGCCATCGGCACTAATTCCGTTGGATGGGCTGTCATAACCGATGAATACAAAGTAC
CTTCAAAGAAATTTAAGGTGTTGGGGAACACAGACCGTCATTCGATTAAAAAGAATCTTATCGGTGCCCT
CCTATTCGATAGTGGCGAAACGGCAGAGGCGACTCGCCTGAAACGAACCGCTCGGAGAAGGTATACACGT
CGCAAGAACCGAATATGTTACTTACAAGAAATTTTTAGCAATGAGATGGCCAAAGTTGACGATTCTTTCT
TTCACCGTTTGGAAGAGTCCTTCCTTGTCGAAGAGGACAAGAAACATGAACGGCACCCCATCTTTGGAAA
CATAGTAGATGAGGTGGCATATCATGAAAAGTACCCAACGATTTATCACCTCAGAAAAAAGCTAGTTGAC
TCAACTGATAAAGCGGACCTGAGGTTAATCTACTTGGCTCTTGCCCATATGATAAAGTTCCGTGGGCACT
TTCTCATTGAGGGTGATCTAAATCCGGACAACTCGGATGTCGACAAACTGTTCATCCAGTTAGTACAAAC
CTATAATCAGTTGTTTGAAGAGAACCCTATAAATGCAAGTGGCGTGGATGCGAAGGCTATTCTTAGCGCC
CGCCTCTCTAAATCCCGACGGCTAGAAAACCTGATCGCACAATTACCCGGAGAGAAGAAAAATGGGTTGT
TCGGTAACCTTATAGCGCTCTCACTAGGCCTGACACCAAATTTTAAGTCGAACTTCGACTTAGCTGAAGA
TGCCAAATTGCAGCTTAGTAAGGACACGTACGATGACGATCTCGACAATCTACTGGCACAAATTGGAGAT
CAGTATGCGGACTTATTTTTGGCTGCCAAAAACCTTAGCGATGCAATCCTCCTATCTGACATACTGAGAG
TTAATACTGAGATTACCAAGGCGCCGTTATCCGCTTCAATGATCAAAAGGTACGATGAACATCACCAAGA
CTTGACACTTCTCAAGGCCCTAGTCCGTCAGCAACTGCCTGAGAAATATAAGGAAATATTCTTTGATCAG
TCGAAAAACGGGTACGCAGGTTATATTGACGGCGGAGCGAGTCAAGAGGAATTCTACAAGTTTATCAAAC
CCATATTAGAGAAGATGGATGGGACGGAAGAGTTGCTTGTAAAACTCAATCGCGAAGATCTACTGCGAAA
GCAGCGGACTTTCGACAACGGTAGCATTCCACATCAAATCCACTTAGGCGAATTGCATGCTATACTTAGA
AGGCAGGAGGATTTTTATCCGTTCCTCAAAGACAATCGTGAAAAGATTGAGAAAATCCTAACCTTTCGCA
TACCTTACTATGTGGGACCCCTGGCCCGAGGGAACTCTCGGTTCGCATGGATGACAAGAAAGTCCGAAGA
AACGATTACTCCATGGAATTTTGAGGAAGTTGTCGATAAAGGTGCGTCAGCTCAATCGTTCATCGAGAGG
ATGACCAACTTTGACAAGAATTTACCGAACGAAAAAGTATTGCCTAAGCACAGTTTACTTTACGAGTATT
TCACAGTGTACAATGAACTCACGAAAGTTAAGTATGTCACTGAGGGCATGCGTAAACCCGCCTTTCTAAG
CGGAGAACAGAAGAAAGCAATAGTAGATCTGTTATTCAAGACCAACCGCAAAGTGACAGTTAAGCAATTG
AAAGAGGACTACTTTAAGAAAATTGAATGCTTCGATTCTGTCGAGATCTCCGGGGTAGAAGATCGATTTA
ATGCGTCACTTGGTACGTATCATGACCTCCTAAAGATAATTAAAGATAAGGACTTCCTGGATAACGAAGA
GAATGAAGATATCTTAGAAGATATAGTGTTGACTCTTACCCTCTTTGAAGATCGGGAAATGATTGAGGAA
AGACTAAAAACATACGCTCACCTGTTCGACGATAAGGTTATGAAACAGTTAAAGAGGCGTCGCTATACGG
GCTGGGGACGATTGTCGCGGAAACTTATCAACGGGATAAGAGACAAGCAAAGTGGTAAAACTATTCTCGA
TTTTCTAAAGAGCGACGGCTTCGCCAATAGGAACTTTATGCAGCTGATCCATGATGACTCTTTAACCTTC
AAAGAGGATATACAAAAGGCACAGGTTTCCGGACAAGGGGACTCATTGCACGAACATATTGCGAATCTTG
CTGGTTCGCCAGCCATCAAAAAGGGCATACTCCAGACAGTCAAAGTAGTGGATGAGCTAGTTAAGGTCAT
GGGACGTCACAAACCGGAAAACATTGTAATCGAGATGGCACGCGAAAATCAAACGACTCAGAAGGGGCAA
AAAAACAGTCGAGAGCGGATGAAGAGAATAGAAGAGGGTATTAAAGAACTGGGCAGCCAGATCTTAAAGG
AGCATCCTGTGGAAAATACCCAATTGCAGAACGAGAAACTTTACCTCTATTACCTACAAAATGGAAGGGA
CATGTATGTTGATCAGGAACTGGACATAAACCGTTTATCTGATTACGACGTCGATGCCATTGTACCCCAA
TCCTTTTTGAAGGACGATTCAATCGACAATAAAGTGCTTACACGCTCGGATAAGAACCGAGGGAAAAGTG
ACAATGTTCCAAGCGAGGAAGTCGTAAAGAAAATGAAGAACTATTGGCGGCAGCTCCTAAATGCGAAACT
GATAACGCAAAGAAAGTTCGATAACTTAACTAAAGCTGAGAGGGGTGGCTTGTCTGAACTTGACAAGGCC
GGATTTATTAAACGTCAGCTCGTGGAAACCCGCCAAATCACAAAGCATGTTGCACAGATACTAGATTCCC
GAATGAATACGAAATACGACGAGAACGATAAGCTGATTCGGGAAGTCAAAGTAATCACTTTAAAGTCAAA
ATTGGTGTCGGACTTCAGAAAGGATTTTCAATTCTATAAAGTTAGGGAGATAAATAACTACCACCATGCG
CACGACGCTTATCTTAATGCCGTCGTAGGGACCGCACTCATTAAGAAATACCCGAAGCTAGAAAGTGAGT
TTGTGTATGGTGATTACAAAGTTTATGACGTCCGTAAGATGATCGCGAAAAGCGAACAGGAGATAGGCAA
GGCTACAGCCAAATACTTCTTTTATTCTAACATTATGAATTTCTTTAAGACGGAAATCACTCTGGCAAAC
GGAGAGATACGCAAACGACCTTTAATTGAAACCAATGGGGAGACAGGTGAAATCGTATGGGATAAGGGCC
GGGACTTCGCGACGGTGAGAAAAGTTTTGTCCATGCCCCAAGTCAACATAGTAAAGAAAACTGAGGTGCA
GACCGGAGGGTTTTCAAAGGAATCGATTCTTCCAAAAAGGAATAGTGATAAGCTCATCGCTCGTAAAAAG
GACTGGGACCCGAAAAAGTACGGTGGCTTCGATAGCCCTACAGTTGCCTATTCTGTCCTAGTAGTGGCAA
AAGTTGAGAAGGGAAAATCCAAGAAACTGAAGTCAGTCAAAGAATTATTGGGGATAACGATTATGGAGCG
CTCGTCTTTTGAAAAGAACCCCATCGACTTCCTTGAGGCGAAAGGTTACAAGGAAGTAAAAAAGGATCTC
ATAATTAAACTACCAAAGTATAGTCTGTTTGAGTTAGAAAATGGCCGAAAACGGATGTTGGCTAGCGCCG
GAGAGCTTCAAAAGGGGAACGAACTCGCACTACCGTCTAAATACGTGAATTTCCTGTATTTAGCGTCCCA
TTACGAGAAGTTGAAAGGTTCACCTGAAGATAACGAACAGAAGCAACTTTTTGTTGAGCAGCACAAACAT
TATCTCGACGAAATCATAGAGCAAATTTCGGAATTCAGTAAGAGAGTCATCCTAGCTGATGCCAATCTGG
ACAAAGTATTAAGCGCATACAACAAGCACAGGGATAAACCCATACGTGAGCAGGCGGAAAATATTATCCA
TTTGTTTACTCTTACCAACCTCGGCGCTCCAGCCGCATTCAAGTATTTTGACACAACGATAGATCGCAAA
CGATACACTTCTACCAAGGAGGTGCTAGACGCGACACTGATTCACCAATCCATCACGGGATTATATGAAA
CTCGGATAGATTTGTCACAGCTTGGGGGTGACGGATCCCCCAAGAAGAAGAGGAAAGTCTCGAGCGACTA
CAAAGACCATGACGGTGATTATAAAGATCATGACATCGATTACAAGGATGACGATGACAAGGCTGCAGGA
GGCGGTGGAAGCGGGCGCGCCGACGCGCTGGACGATTTCGATCTCGACATGCTGGGTTCTGATGCCCTCG
ATGACTTTGACCTGGATATGTTGGGAAGCGACGCATTGGATGACTTTGATCTGGACATGCTCGGCTCCGA
TGCTCTGGACGATTTCGATCTCGATATGTTATAACCGGTCATCATCACCATCACCATTGAGTTTAAACCC
GCTGATCAGCCTCGACTGTGCCTTCTAGTTGCCAGCCATCTGTTGTTTGCCCCTCCCCCGTGCCTTCCTT
GACCCTGGAAGGTGCCACTCCCACTGTCCTTTCCTAATAAAATGAGGAAATTGCATCGCATTGTCTGAGT
AGGTGTCATTCTATTCTGGGGGGTGGGGTGGGGCAGGACAGCAAGGGGGAGGATTGGGAAGACAATAGCA
GGCATGCTGGGGATGCGGTGGGCTCTATGGCTTCTGAGGCGGAAAGAACCAGCTGGGGCTCGATACCGTC
GACCTCTAGCTAGAGCTTGGCGTAATCATGGTCATAGCTGTTTCCTGTGTGAAATTGTTATCCGCTCACA
ATTCCACACAACATACGAGCCGGAAGCATAAAGTGTAAAGCCTAGGGTGCCTAATGAGTGAGCTAACTCA
CATTAATTGCGTTGCGCTCACTGCCCGCTTTCCAGTCGGGAAACCTGTCGTGCCAGCTGCATTAATGAAT
CGGCCAACGCGCGGGGAGAGGCGGTTTGCGTATTGGGCGCTCTTCCGCTTCCTCGCTCACTGACTCGCTG
CGCTCGGTCGTTCGGCTGCGGCGAGCGGTATCAGCTCACTCAAAGGCGGTAATACGGTTATCCACAGAAT
CAGGGGATAACGCAGGAAAGAACATGTGAGCAAAAGGCCAGCAAAAGGCCAGGAACCGTAAAAAGGCCGC
GTTGCTGGCGTTTTTCCATAGGCTCCGCCCCCCTGACGAGCATCACAAAAATCGACGCTCAAGTCAGAGG
TGGCGAAACCCGACAGGACTATAAAGATACCAGGCGTTTCCCCCTGGAAGCTCCCTCGTGCGCTCTCCTG
TTCCGACCCTGCCGCTTACCGGATACCTGTCCGCCTTTCTCCCTTCGGGAAGCGTGGCGCTTTCTCAATG
CTCACGCTGTAGGTATCTCAGTTCGGTGTAGGTCGTTCGCTCCAAGCTGGGCTGTGTGCACGAACCCCCC
GTTCAGCCCGACCGCTGCGCCTTATCCGGTAACTATCGTCTTGAGTCCAACCCGGTAAGACACGACTTAT
CGCCACTGGCAGCAGCCACTGGTAACAGGATTAGCAGAGCGAGGTATGTAGGCGGTGCTACAGAGTTCTT
GAAGTGGTGGCCTAACTACGGCTACACTAGAAGGACAGTATTTGGTATCTGCGCTCTGCTGAAGCCAGTT
ACCTTCGGAAAAAGAGTTGGTAGCTCTTGATCCGGCAAACAAACCACCGCTGGTAGCGGTGGTTTTTTTG
TTTGCAAGCAGCAGATTACGCGCAGAAAAAAAGGATCTCAAGAAGATCCTTTGATCTTTTCTACGGGGTC
TGACGCTCAGTGGAACGAAAACTCACGTTAAGGGATTTTGGTCATGAGATTATCAAAAAGGATCTTCACC
TAGATCCTTTTAAATTAAAAATGAAGTTTTAAATCAATCTAAAGTATATATGAGTAAACTTGGTCTGACA
GTTACCAATGCTTAATCAGTGAGGCACCTATCTCAGCGATCTGTCTATTTCGTTCATCCATAGTTGCCTG
ACTCCCCGTCGTGTAGATAACTACGATACGGGAGGGCTTACCATCTGGCCCCAGTGCTGCAATGATACCG
CGAGACCCACGCTCACCGGCTCCAGATTTATCAGCAATAAACCAGCCAGCCGGAAGGGCCGAGCGCAGAA
GTGGTCCTGCAACTTTATCCGCCTCCATCCAGTCTATTAATTGTTGCCGGGAAGCTAGAGTAAGTAGTTC
GCCAGTTAATAGTTTGCGCAACGTTGTTGCCATTGCTACAGGCATCGTGGTGTCACGCTCGTCGTTTGGT
ATGGCTTCATTCAGCTCCGGTTCCCAACGATCAAGGCGAGTTACATGATCCCCCATGTTGTGCAAAAAAG
CGGTTAGCTCCTTCGGTCCTCCGATCGTTGTCAGAAGTAAGTTGGCCGCAGTGTTATCACTCATGGTTAT
GGCAGCACTGCATAATTCTCTTACTGTCATGCCATCCGTAAGATGCTTTTCTGTGACTGGTGAGTACTCA
ACCAAGTCATTCTGAGAATAGTGTATGCGGCGACCGAGTTGCTCTTGCCCGGCGTCAATACGGGATAATA
CCGCGCCACATAGCAGAACTTTAAAAGTGCTCATCATTGGAAAACGTTCTTCGGGGCGAAAACTCTCAAG
GATCTTACCGCTGTTGAGATCCAGTTCGATGTAACCCACTCGTGCACCCAACTGATCTTCAGCATCTTTT
ACTTTCACCAGCGTTTCTGGGTGAGCAAAAACAGGAAGGCAAAATGCCGCAAAAAAGGGAATAAGGGCGA
CACGGAAATGTTGAATACTCATACTCTTCCTTTTTCAATATTATTGAAGCATTTATCAGGGTTATTGTCT
CATGAGCGGATACATATTTGAATGTATTTAGAAAAATAAACAAATAGGGGTTCCGCGCACATTTCCCCGA
AAAGTGCCACCTGACGTCGACGGATCGGGAGATCGATCTCCCGATCCCCTAGGGTCGACTCTCAGTACAA
TCTGCTCTGATGCCGCATAGTTAAGCCAGTATCTGCTCCCTGCTTGTGTGTTGGAGGTCGCTGAGTAGTG
CGCGAGCAAAATTTAAGCTACAACAAGGCAAGGCTTGACCGACAATTGCATGAAGAATCTGCTTAGGGTT
AGGCGTTTTGCGCTGCTTCGCGATGTACGGGCCAGATATACGCGTTGACATTGATTATTGACTAGTTATT
AATAGTAATCAATTACGGGGTCATTAGTTCATAGCCCATATATGGAGTTCCGCGTTACATAACTTACGGT
AAATGGCCCGCCTGGCTGACCGCCCAACGACCCCCGCCCATTGACGTCAATAATGACGTATGTTCCCATA
GTAACGCCAATAGGGACTTTCCATTGACGTCAATGGGTGGACTATTTACGGTAAACTGCCCACTTGGCAG
TACATCAAGTGTATC
