>Addgene plasmid #47754 | pMLM3705 | addgene partial sequence | sequence record 69621 | CMV-F 5'-CGCAAATGGGCGGTAGGCGTG-3'
GAGCTGGTTTAGTGAACCGTCAGATCCGCTAGAGATCCGCGGCCGCTAATACGACTCACTATAGGGAGAG
CCGCCACCATGGATAAAAAGTATTCTATTGGTTTAGCCATCGGCACTAATTCCGTTGGATGGGCTGTCAT
AACCGATGAATACAAAGTACCTTCAAAGAAATTTAAGGTGTTGGGGAACACAGACCGTCATTCGATTAAA
AAGAATCTTATCGGTGCCCTCCTATTCGATAGTGGCGAAACGGCAGAGGCGACTCGCCTGAAACGAACCG
CTCGGAGAAGGTATACACGTCGCAAGAACCGAATATGTTACTTACAAGAAATTTTTAGCAATGAGATGGC
CAAAGTTGACGATTCTTTCTTTCACCGTTTGGAAGAGTCCTTCCTTGTCGAAGAGGACAAGAAACATGAA
CGGCACCCCATCTTTGGAAACATAGTAGATGAGGTGGCATATCATGAAAAGTACCCAACGATTTATCACC
TCAGAAAAAAGCTAGTTGACTCAACTGATAAAGCGGACCTGAGGTTAATCTACTTGGCTCTTGCCCATAT
GATAAAGTTCCGTGGGCACTTTCTCATTGAGGGTGATCTAAATCCGGACAACTCGGATGTCGACAAACTG
TTCATCCAGTTAGTACAAACCTATAATCAGTTGTTTGAAGAGAACCCTATAAATGCAAGTGGCGTGGATG
CGAAGGCTATTCTTAGCGCCCGCCTCTCTAAATCCCGACGGCTAGAAAACCTGATCGCACAATTACCCGG
AGAGAAGAAAAATGGGTTGTTCGGTAACCTTATAGCGCTCTCACTAGGCCTGACACCAAATTTTAAGTCG
AACTTCGACTTAGCTGAAGATGCCAAATTGCAGCTTAGTAAGGACACGTACGATGACGATCTCGACAATC
TACTGGCACAAATTGGAGATCAGTATGCGGACTTATTTTTGGCTGCCAAAA
