>Addgene plasmid #47754 | pMLM3705 | addgene partial sequence | sequence record 69622 | BGH-rev 5'-TAGAAGGCACAGTCGAGG-3'
ATGGTGATGGTGATGATGACCGGTTATAACATATCGAGATCGAAATCGTCCAGAGCATCGGAGCCGAGCA
TGTCCAGATCAAAGTCATCCAATGCGTCGCTTCCCAACATATCCAGGTCAAAGTCATCGAGGGCATCAGA
ACCCAGCATGTCGAGATCGAAATCGTCCAGCGCGTCGGCGCGCCCGCTTCCACCGCCTCCTGCAGCCTTG
TCATCGTCATCCTTGTAATCGATGTCATGATCTTTATAATCACCGTCATGGTCTTTGTAGTCGCTCGAGA
CTTTCCTCTTCTTCTTGGGGGATCCGTCACCCCCAAGCTGTGACAAATCTATCCGAGTTTCATATAATCC
CGTGATGGATTGGTGAATCAGTGTCGCGTCTAGCACCTCCTTGGTAGAAGTGTATCGTTTGCGATCTATC
GTTGTGTCAAAATACTTGAATGCGGCTGGAGCGCCGAGGTTGGTAAGAGTAAACAAATGGATAATATTTT
CCGCCTGCTCACGTATGGGTTTATCCCTGTGCTTGTTGTATGCGCTTAATACTTTGTCCAGATTGGCATC
AGCTAGGATGACTCTCTTACTGAATTCCGAAATTTGCTCTATGATTTCGTCGAGATAATGTTTGTGCTGC
TCAACAAAAAGTTGCTTCTGTTCGTTATCTTCAGGTGAACCTTTCAACTTCTCGTAATGGGACGCTAAAT
ACAGGAAATTCACGTATTTAGACGGTAGTGCGAGTTCGTTCCCCTTTTGAAGCTCTCCGGCGCTAGCCAA
CATCCGTTTTCGGCCATTTTCTAACTCAAACAGACTATACTTTGGTAGTTTAATTATGAGATCCTTTTTT
ACTTCCTTGTAACCTTTCGCCTCAAGGAAGTCGATGGGGTTCTTTTCAAAAGACGAGCGCTCCATAATCG
TTATCCCCAATAATTCTTTGACTGACTTCAGTTTCTTGGATTT
