>Addgene plasmid #47754 | pMLM3705 | addgene partial sequence | sequence record 70511 | KJdCas9-F1 5'-GACGTCACAAACCGGAAAAC-3'
AAGGGGCAAAAAAACAGTCGAGAGCGGATGAAGAGAATAGAAGAGGGTATTAAAGAACTGGGCAGCCAGA
TCTTAAAGGAGCATCCTGTGGAAAATACCCAATTGCAGAACGAGAAACTTTACCTCTATTACCTACAAAA
TGGAAGGGACATGTATGTTGATCAGGAACTGGACATAAACCGTTTATCTGATTACGACGTCGATGCCATT
GTACCCCAATCCTTTTTGAAGGACGATTCAATCGACAATAAAGTGCTTACACGCTCGGATAAGAACCGAG
GGAAAAGTGACAATGTTCCAAGCGAGGAAGTCGTAAAGAAAATGAAGAACTATTGGCGGCAGCTCCTAAA
TGCGAAACTGATAACGCAAAGAAAGTTCGATAACTTAACTAAAGCTGAGAGGGGTGGCTTGTCTGAACTT
GACAAGGCCGGATTTATTAAACGTCAGCTCGTGGAAACCCGCCAAATCACAAAGCATGTTGCACAGATAC
TAGATTCCCGAATGAATACGAAATACGACGAGAACGATAAGCTGATTCGGGAAGTCAAAGTAATCACTTT
AAAGTCAAAATTGGTGTCGGACTTCAGAAAGGATTTTCAATTCTATAAAGTTAGGGAGATAAATAACTAC
CACCATGCGCACGACGCTTATCTTAATGCCGTCGTAGGGACCGCACTCATTAAGAAATACCCGAAGCTAG
AAAGTGAGTTTGTGTATGGTGATTACAAAGTTTATGACGTCCGTAAGATGATCGCGAAAAGCGAACAGGA
GATAGGCAAGGCTACAGCCAAATACTTCTTTTATTCTAACATTATGAATTTCTTTAAGACGGAAATCACT
CTGGCAAACGGAGAGATACGCAAACGACCTTTAATTGAAACCC
