>Addgene plasmid #47754 | pMLM3705 | addgene partial sequence | sequence record 147278 | KJdCas9-F1  5'-GACGTCACAAACCGGAAAAC-3'
AAAGAACTGGGCAGCCAGATCTTAAAGGAGCATCCTGTGGAAAATACCCAATTGCAGAACGAGAAACTTT
ACCTCTATTACCTACAAAATGGAAGGGACATGTATGTTGATCAGGAACTGGACATAAACCGTTTATCTGA
TTACGACGTCGATGCCATTGTACCCCAATCCTTTTTGAAGGACGATTCAATCGACAATAAAGTGCTTACA
CGCTCGGATAAGAACCGAGGGAAAAGTGACAATGTTCCAAGCGAGGAAGTCGTAAAGAAAATGAAGAACT
ATTGGCGGCAGCTCCTAAATGCGAAACTGATAACGCAAAGAAAGTTCGATAACTTAACTAAAGCTGAGAG
GGGTGGCTTGTCTGAACTTGACAAGGCCGGATTTATTAAACGTCAGCTCGTGGAAACCCGCCAAATCACA
AAGCATGTTGCACAGATACTAGATTCCCGAATGAATACGAAATACGACGAGAACGATAAGCTGATTCGGG
AAGTCAAAGTAATCACTTTAAAGTCAAAATTGGTGTCGGACTTCAGAAAGGATTTTCAATTCTATAAAGT
TAGGGAGATAAATAACTACCACCATGCGCACGACGCTTATCTTAATGCCGTCGTAGGGACCGCACTCATT
AA
