>Addgene plasmid #47754 | pMLM3705 | addgene partial sequence | sequence record 147279 | CMV-F 5'-CGCAAATGGGCGGTAGGCGTG-3'
ATCCGCTAGAGATCCGCGGCCGCTAATACGACTCACTATAGGGAGAGCCGCCACCATGGATAAAAAGTAT
TCTATTGGTTTAGCCATCGGCACTAATTCCGTTGGATGGGCTGTCATAACCGATGAATACAAAGTACCTT
CAAAGAAATTTAAGGTGTTGGGGAACACAGACCGTCATTCGATTAAAAAGAATCTTATCGGTGCCCTCCT
ATTCGATAGTGGCGAAACGGCAGAGGCGACTCGCCTGAAACGAACCGCTCGGAGAAGGTATACACGTCGC
AAGAACCGAATATGTTACTTACAAGAAATTTTTAGCAATGAGATGGCCAAAGTTGACGATTCTTTCTTTC
ACCGTTTGGAAGAGTCCTTCCTTGTCGAAGAGGACAAGAAACATGAACGGCACCCCATCTTTGGAAACAT
AGTAGATGAGGTGGCATATCATGAAAAGTACCCAACGATTTATCACCTCAGAAAAAAGCTAGTTGACTCA
ACTGATAAAGCGGACCTGAGGTTAATCTACTTGGCTCTTGCCCATATGATAAAGTTCCGTGGGCACTTTC
TCATTGAGGGTGATCTAAATCCGGACAACTCGGATGTCGACAAACTGTTCATCCAGTTAGTACAAACCTA
TAATCAGTTGTTTGAAGAGAACCCTATAAATGCAAGTGGCGTGGATGCGAAGGCTATTCTTAGCGCCCGC
CTCTCTAAATCCCGACGGCTAGAAAACCTGATCGCACAATTACCCGGAGAGAAGAAAAATGGGTTGTTCG
GTAACCTTATAGCGCTCTCACTAGGCCTGACACC
